Addgene plasmid #152187: pGBW-m4133702
Purpose: Mammalian expression plasmid for SARS-CoV-2 nsp2
Depositing lab: Ginkgo Bioworks & Benjie Chen. Depositing organization: Ginkgo Bioworks.
Backbone
  Vector backbone: pTwist_CMV_6
  Backbone size w/o insert (bp): 4180
  Vector type: Mammalian Expression
Growth in bacteria
  Bacterial resistance: Ampicillin, 100 μg/mL
  Growth temperature: 37°C
  Growth strain: DH5alpha
  Copy number: High Copy
Gene/Insert
  Gene/Insert name: SARS-CoV-2 nsp2
  Species: Severe acute respiratory syndrome coronavirus 2
  Insert size (bp): 1907
  Mutation: wt
  Entrez Gene: ORF1ab (a.k.a. GU280_gp01)
  Promoter: CMV
  Tag / fusion protein: Cleavable TEV;TapTag (C terminal on backbone)
  Cloning method: Unknown
Resource information
  A portion of this plasmid was derived from a plasmid made by: GinkgoBioworks
Depositor comments: NCBI reference sequence: YP_009725298.1
How to cite: pGBW-m4133702 was a gift from Ginkgo Bioworks & Benjie Chen (Addgene plasmid # 152187 ; http://n2t.net/addgene:152187 ; RRID:Addgene_152187)
