[The description below was written by a language model from this plasmid's Addgene catalogue record and pLannotate feature annotations shown in this document.]
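Description:
pGBW-m4133702 is a mammalian expression plasmid for SARS-CoV-2 non-structural protein 2 (nsp2), built in the pTwist_CMV_6 backbone. It is maintained in E. coli as a high-copy plasmid through a ColE1/pUC-type origin and selected with ampicillin via a full-length β-lactamase gene (AmpR). The annotated full sequence is about 6.7 kb. That is somewhat larger than the sum of the catalogued backbone and insert sizes, possibly because the tag and flanking sequences are counted differently.

The wild-type nsp2 coding region, roughly 1.9 kb, is a segment of the viral ORF1ab/pp1a polyprotein. The automated annotation matches it to the replicase polyprotein 1a entry, but the function text it attaches refers to nsp10 and should not be taken as describing this insert. Because the map is circular, the CMV enhancer and a CMV core promoter element (annotated as a truncated CMVd2 form) at the end of the numbered sequence sit just upstream of the insert and drive its transcription.

Downstream of nsp2, the record lists a C-terminal, TEV-cleavable "TapTag" supplied by the backbone. The feature table fits a classical tandem affinity purification tag: a short myosin light chain kinase fragment, which is probably a calmodulin-binding peptide, followed by Staphylococcus aureus protein A IgG-binding domains. An SV40 polyadenylation signal follows the cassette. The expression and bacterial modules are flanked by T7 and rrnG transcription terminators, β-globin insulator elements and a synthetic poly(A) signal, which likely limit read-through between units.

The record gives the purpose only as mammalian expression of nsp2. The cleavable affinity tag would suit purification or interaction studies, though no such application is stated.
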