Features (pLannotate 1.2.2; 18 found; start..end, strand, type, name):
      8..1915    +  CDS            R1A_SARS2 (fragment): Experimental evidence at protein level: Swiss-Prot protein existence level 1. [Non-structural protein 10]: Plays a pivotal role in viral transcription by stimulating both nsp14 3'-5' exoribonuclease and nsp16 2'-O-methyltransferase activities. Therefore plays an essential role in viral mRNAs cap methylation. From Severe acute respiratory syndrome coronavirus 2 (2019-nCoV) (SARS-CoV-2).
   1970..2047    +  CDS            MYLK2 (fragment): MYLK2_HUMAN - Experimental evidence at protein level: Swiss-Prot protein existence level 1. Implicated in the level of global muscle contraction and cardiac function. Phosphorylates a specific serine in the N-terminus of a myosin light chain. From Homo sapiens (Human).
   2129..2479    +  CDS            spa (fragment): SPA_STAAU - Experimental evidence at protein level: Swiss-Prot protein existence level 1. Plays a role in the inhibition of the host innate and adaptive immune responses. Possesses five immunoglobulin-binding domains that capture both the fragment crystallizable region (Fc region) and the Fab region (part of Ig that identifies antigen) of immunoglobulins (By similarity). In turn, Staphylococcus aureus is protected from phagocytic killing via inhibition of Ig Fc region. In addition, the host elicited B-cell response is prevented due to a decrease of antibody-secreting cell proliferation that en
   2544..2665    -  polyA_signal   SV40 poly(A) signal: SV40 polyadenylation signal
   2688..2757    -  CDS            large T antigen (fragment): large T antigen from SV40 (simian virus 40)
   2780..2826    +  terminator     T7 terminator: transcription terminator for bacteriophage T7 RNA polymerase
   2856..2992    +  terminator     rrnG terminator: transcription terminator from the E. coli ribosomal RNA rrnG operon (Albrechtsen et al., 1991)
   3037..3108    +  misc_feature   3' β-globin insulator: insulator downstream of the human β-globin locus (Farrell et al., 2002)
   3334..3922    -  rep_origin     ori: high-copy-number ColE1/pMB1/pBR322/pUC origin of replication
   4094..4158    -  CDS            bla(M) (fragment): β-lactamase lacking the signal sequence; bla(M); allows cytosolic expression of β-lactamase
   4668..5528    +  CDS            AmpR: β-lactamase; bla; confers resistance to ampicillin, carbenicillin, and related antibiotics
   5541..5677    +  terminator     rrnG terminator: transcription terminator from the E. coli ribosomal RNA rrnG operon (Albrechtsen et al., 1991)
   5829..5900    +  misc_feature   5' β-globin insulator: insulator upstream of the human β-globin locus (Farrell et al., 2002)
   5905..5951    -  terminator     T7 terminator: transcription terminator for bacteriophage T7 RNA polymerase
   5969..6017    -  polyA_signal   poly(A) signal: synthetic polyadenylation signal
   6098..6401    +  enhancer       CMV enhancer: human cytomegalovirus immediate early enhancer
   6474..6491    -  promoter       CMV promoter (fragment): human cytomegalovirus (CMV) immediate early promoter
   6554..6605    +  promoter       CMVd2 promoter: truncated human cytomegalovirus (CMV) immediate early promoter that yields moderately reduced expression relative to the full-length promoter
>Addgene plasmid #152187 | pGBW-m4133702 | depositor full sequence | sequence record 295199 | Full Sequence
CACCATGTACACTCGCTATGTCGATAACAACTTCTGTGGCCCTGATGGCTACCCTCTTGAGTGCATTAAA
GACCTTCTAGCACGTGCTGGTAAAGCTTCATGCACTTTGTCCGAACAACTGGACTTTATTGACACTAAGA
GGGGTGTATACTGCTGCCGTGAACATGAGCATGAAATTGCTTGGTACACGGAACGTTCTGAAAAGAGCTA
TGAATTGCAGACACCTTTTGAAATTAAATTGGCAAAGAAATTTGACACCTTCAATGGGGAATGTCCAAAT
TTTGTATTTCCCTTAAATTCCATAATCAAGACTATTCAACCAAGGGTTGAAAAGAAAAAGCTTGATGGCT
TTATGGGTAGAATTCGATCTGTCTATCCAGTTGCGTCACCAAATGAATGCAACCAAATGTGCCTTTCAAC
TCTCATGAAGTGTGATCATTGTGGTGAAACTTCATGGCAGACGGGCGATTTTGTTAAAGCCACTTGCGAA
TTTTGTGGCACTGAGAATTTGACTAAAGAAGGTGCCACTACTTGTGGTTACTTACCCCAAAATGCTGTTG
TTAAAATTTATTGTCCAGCATGTCACAATTCAGAAGTAGGACCTGAGCATAGTCTTGCCGAATACCATAA
TGAATCTGGCTTGAAAACCATTCTTCGTAAGGGTGGTCGCACTATTGCCTTTGGAGGCTGTGTGTTCTCT
TATGTTGGTTGCCATAACAAGTGTGCCTATTGGGTTCCACGTGCTAGCGCTAACATAGGTTGTAACCATA
CAGGTGTTGTTGGAGAAGGTTCCGAAGGTCTTAATGACAACCTTCTTGAAATACTCCAAAAAGAGAAAGT
CAACATCAATATTGTTGGTGACTTTAAACTTAATGAAGAGATCGCCATTATTTTGGCATCTTTTTCTGCT
TCCACAAGTGCTTTTGTGGAAACTGTGAAAGGTTTGGATTATAAAGCATTCAAACAAATTGTTGAATCCT
GTGGTAATTTTAAAGTTACAAAAGGAAAAGCTAAAAAAGGTGCCTGGAATATTGGTGAACAGAAATCAAT
ACTGAGTCCTCTTTATGCATTTGCATCAGAGGCTGCTCGTGTTGTACGATCAATTTTCTCCCGCACTCTT
GAAACTGCTCAAAATTCTGTGCGTGTTTTACAGAAGGCCGCTATAACAATACTAGATGGAATTTCACAGT
ATTCACTGAGACTCATTGATGCTATGATGTTCACATCTGATTTGGCTACTAACAATCTAGTTGTAATGGC
CTACATTACAGGTGGTGTTGTTCAGTTGACTTCGCAGTGGCTAACTAACATCTTTGGCACTGTTTATGAA
AAACTCAAACCCGTCCTTGATTGGCTTGAAGAGAAGTTTAAGGAAGGTGTAGAGTTTCTTAGAGACGGTT
GGGAAATTGTTAAATTTATCTCAACCTGTGCTTGTGAAATTGTCGGTGGACAAATTGTCACCTGTGCAAA
GGAAATTAAGGAGAGTGTTCAGACATTCTTTAAGCTTGTAAATAAATTTTTGGCTTTGTGTGCTGACTCT
ATCATTATTGGTGGAGCTAAACTTAAAGCCTTGAATTTAGGTGAAACATTTGTCACGCACTCAAAGGGAT
TGTACAGAAAGTGTGTTAAATCCAGAGAAGAAACTGGCCTACTCATGCCTCTAAAAGCCCCAAAAGAAAT
TATCTTCTTAGAGGGAGAAACACTTCCCACAGAAGTGTTAACAGAGGAAGTTGTCTTGAAAACTGGTGAT
TTACAACCATTAGAACAACCTACTAGTGAAGCTGTTGAAGCTCCATTGGTTGGTACACCAGTTTGTATTA
ACGGGCTTATGTTGCTCGAAATCAAAGACACAGAAAAGTACTGTGCCCTTGCACCTAATATGATGGTAAC
AAACAATACCTTCACACTCAAAGGCGAAAACCTTTACTTTCAGTCGGGACGGCGAATCCCGGGGCTGATA
AATCCCTGGAAAAGGAGATGGAAGAAGAACTTTATTGCAGTGTCTGCGGCTAACCGGTTCAAAAAGATCA
GTTCAAGCGGCGCCCTAGATTACGACATTCCTACGACCGCCTCCGAGAATCTCTATTTCCAGGGTGAATT
TGGCTTGGCACAACATGACGAGGCCGTCGATAACAAGTTTAATAAAGAACAGCAGAACGCTTTCTATGAG
ATCCTTCACTTACCAAATCTGAACGAAGAGCAACGCAACGCTTTCATTCAGAGCCTGAAAGACGATCCCT
CGCAGTCTGCAAATCTCCTGGCCGAAGCCAAGAAGCTGAATGACGCACAGGCTCCAAAAGTTGATAACAA
GTTTAACAAGGAGCAGCAGAATGCTTTCTACGAGATATTGCACCTTCCTAATCTGAATGAGGAACAAAGA
AATGCATTTATCCAGTCCCTAAAAGACGATCCATCACAGAGTGCCAACCTGCTTGCGGAAGCCAAAAAGC
TCAATGATGCCCAGGCCCCGAAAGTAGACGCGAACCATCAATAAGCTAGCTTGACTGACTGAGATACAGC
GTACCTTCAGCTCACAGACATGATAAGATACATTGATGAGTTTGGACAAACCACAACTAGAATGCAGTGA
AAAAAATGCTTTATTTGTGAAATTTGTGATGCTATTGCTTTATTTGTAACCATTATAAGCTGCAATAAAC
AAGTTAACAACAACAATTGCATTCATTTTATGTTTCAGGTTCAGGGGGAGGTGTGGGAGGTTTTTTAAAG
CAAGTAAAACCTCTACAAATGTGGTATTGGCCCATCTCTATCGGTATCGTAGCATAACCCCTTGGGGCCT
CTAAACGGGTCTTGAGGGGTTTTTTGTGCCCCTCGGGCCGGATTGCTATCTACCGGCATTGGCGCAGAAA
AAAATGCCTGATGCGACGCTGCGCGTCTTATACTCCCACATATGCCAGATTCAGCAACGGATACGGCTTC
CCCAACTTGCCCACTTCCATACGTGTCCTCCTTACCAGAAATTTATCCTTAAGGTCGTCAGCTATCCTGC
AGGCGATCTCTCGATTTCGATCAAGACATTCCTTTAATGGTCTTTTCTGGACACCACTAGGGGTCAGAAG
TAGTTCATCAAACTTTCTTCCCTCCCTAATCTCATTGGTTACCTTGGGCTATCGAAACTTAATTAACCAG
TCAAGTCAGCTACTTGGCGAGATCGACTTGTCTGGGTTTCGACTACGCTCAGAATTGCGTCAGTCAAGTT
CGATCTGGTCCTTGCTATTGCACCCGTTCTCCGATTACGAGTTTCATTTAAATCATGTGAGCAAAAGGCC
AGCAAAAGGCCAGGAACCGTAAAAAGGCCGCGTTGCTGGCGTTTTTCCATAGGCTCCGCCCCCCTGACGA
GCATCACAAAAATCGACGCTCAAGTCAGAGGTGGCGAAACCCGACAGGACTATAAAGATACCAGGCGTTT
CCCCCTGGAAGCTCCCTCGTGCGCTCTCCTGTTCCGACCCTGCCGCTTACCGGATACCTGTCCGCCTTTC
TCCCTTCGGGAAGCGTGGCGCTTTCTCATAGCTCACGCTGTAGGTATCTCAGTTCGGTGTAGGTCGTTCG
CTCCAAGCTGGGCTGTGTGCACGAACCCCCCGTTCAGCCCGACCGCTGCGCCTTATCCGGTAACTATCGT
CTTGAGTCCAACCCGGTAAGACACGACTTATCGCCACTGGCAGCAGCCACTGGTAACAGGATTAGCAGAG
CGAGGTATGTAGGCGGTGCTACAGAGTTCTTGAAGTGGTGGCCTAACTACGGCTACACTAGAAGAACAGT
ATTTGGTATCTGCGCTCTGCTGAAGCCAGTTACCTTCGGAAAAAGAGTTGGTAGCTCTTGATCCGGCAAA
CAAACCACCGCTGGTAGCGGTGGTTTTTTTGTTTGCAAGCAGCAGATTACGCGCAGAAAAAAAGGATCTC
AAGAAGATCCTTTGATCTTTTCTACGGGGTCTGACGCTCAGTGGAACGAAAACTCACGTTAAGGGATTTT
GGTCATGAGATTATCAAAAAGGATCTTCACCTAGATCCTTTTAAATTAAAAATGAAGTTTTAAATCAATC
TAAAGTATATATGAGTAAACTTGGTCTGACAGTTACCAATGCTTAATCAGTGAGGCACCTATCTCAGCGA
TCTGTCTATTTCGTTCATCCATAGTTGCATTTAAATTTCCGAACTCTCCAAGGCCCTCGTCGGAAAATCT
TCAAACCTTTCGTCCGATCCATCTTGCAGGCTACCTCTCGAACGAACTATCGCAAGTCTCTTGGCCGGCC
TTGCGCCTTGGCTATTGCTTGGCAGCGCCTATCGCCAGGTATTACTCCAATCCCGAATATCCGAGATCGG
GATCACCCGAGAGAAGTTCAACCTACATCCTCAATCCCGATCTATCCGAGATCCGAGGAATATCGAAATC
GGGGCGCGCCTGGTGTACCGAGAACGATCCTCTCAGTGCGAGTCTCGACGATCCATATCGTTGCTTGGCA
GTCAGCCAGTCGGAATCCAGCTTGGGACCCAGGAAGTCCAATCGTCAGATATTGTACTCAAGCCTGGTCA
CGGCAGCGTACCGATCTGTTTAAACCTAGATATTGATAGTCTGATCGGTCAACGTATAATCGAGTCCTAG
CTTTTGCAAACATCTATCAAGAGACAGGATCAGCAGGAGGCTTTCGCATGAGTATTCAACATTTCCGTGT
CGCCCTTATTCCCTTTTTTGCGGCATTTTGCCTTCCTGTTTTTGCTCACCCAGAAACGCTGGTGAAAGTA
AAAGATGCTGAAGATCAGTTGGGTGCGCGAGTGGGTTACATCGAACTGGATCTCAACAGCGGTAAGATCC
TTGAGAGTTTTCGCCCCGAAGAACGCTTTCCAATGATGAGCACTTTTAAAGTTCTGCTATGTGGCGCGGT
ATTATCCCGTATTGACGCCGGGCAAGAGCAACTCGGTCGCCGCATACACTATTCTCAGAATGACTTGGTT
GAGTATTCACCAGTCACAGAAAAGCATCTTACGGATGGCATGACAGTAAGAGAATTATGCAGTGCTGCCA
TAACCATGAGTGATAACACTGCGGCCAACTTACTTCTGACAACGATTGGAGGACCGAAGGAGCTAACCGC
TTTTTTGCACAACATGGGGGATCATGTAACTCGCCTTGATCGTTGGGAACCGGAGCTGAATGAAGCCATA
CCAAACGACGAGCGTGACACCACGATGCCTGTAGCAATGGCAACAACCTTGCGTAAACTATTAACTGGCG
AACTACTTACTCTAGCTTCCCGGCAACAGTTGATAGACTGGATGGAGGCGGATAAAGTTGCAGGACCACT
TCTGCGCTCGGCCCTTCCGGCTGGCTGGTTTATTGCTGATAAATCTGGAGCCGGTGAGCGTGGGTCTCGC
GGTATCATTGCAGCACTGGGGCCAGATGGTAAGCCCTCCCGTATCGTAGTTATCTACACGACGGGGAGTC
AGGCAACTATGGATGAACGAAATAGACAGATCGCTGAGATAGGTGCCTCACTGATTAAGCATTGGTAACC
GATTCTAGGTGCATTGGCGCAGAAAAAAATGCCTGATGCGACGCTGCGCGTCTTATACTCCCACATATGC
CAGATTCAGCAACGGATACGGCTTCCCCAACTTGCCCACTTCCATACGTGTCCTCCTTACCAGAAATTTA
TCCTTAAGATCCCGAATCGTTTAAACTCGACTCTGGCTCTATCGAATCTCCGTCGTTTCGAGCTTACGCG
AACAGCCGTGGCGCTCATTTGCTCGTCGGGCATCGAATCTCGTCAGCTATCGTCAGCTTACCTTTTTGGC
AGCGATCGCGGCTCCCGACATCTTGGACCATTAGCTCCACAGGTATCTTCTTCCCTCTAGTGGTCATAAC
AGCAGCTTCAGCTACCTCTCAATTCAAAAAACCCCTCAAGACCCGTTTAGAGGCCCCAAGGGGTTATGCT
ATCAATCGTTGCGTTACACACACAAAAAACCAACACACATCCATCTTCGATGGATAGCGATTTTATTATC
TAACTGCTGATCGAGTGTAGCCAGATCTAGTAATCAATTACGGGGTCATTAGTTCATAGCCCATATATGG
AGTTCCGCGTTACATAACTTACGGTAAATGGCCCGCCTGGCTGACCGCCCAACGACCCCCGCCCATTGAC
GTCAATAATGACGTATGTTCCCATAGTAACGCCAATAGGGACTTTCCATTGACGTCAATGGGTGGAGTAT
TTACGGTAAACTGCCCACTTGGCAGTACATCAAGTGTATCATATGCCAAGTACGCCCCCTATTGACGTCA
ATGACGGTAAATGGCCCGCCTGGCATTATGCCCAGTACATGACCTTATGGGACTTTCCTACTTGGCAGTA
CATCTACGTATTAGTCATCGCTATTACCATGCTGATGCGGTTTTGGCAGTACATCAATGGGCGTGGATAG
CGGTTTGACTCACGGGGATTTCCAAGTCTCCACCCCATTGACGTCAATGGGAGTTTGTTTTGGCACCAAA
ATCAACGGGACTTTCCAAAATGTCGTAACAACTCCGCCCCATTGACGCAAATGGGCGGTAGGCGTGTACG
GTGGGAGGTCTATATAAGCAGAGCTGGTTTAGTGAACCGTCAGATCAGATCTTTGTCGATCCTACCATCC
ACTCGACACACCCGCCAGCGGCCGC
